>Addgene plasmid #43742 | IV-AGT | depositor partial sequence | sequence record 59007 | IV-AGT sequence 279 bps
CGTCTCGACTCACCCCAGAGCAGGTCGTGGCAATCGCCTCCAACATTGGCGGGAAACAGGCACTCGAGAC
TGTCCAGCGCCTGCTTCCCGTGCTGTGCCAAGCGCACGGCCTCACCCCAGAGCAGGTCGTGGCAATCGCG
AGCAATAACGGCGGAAAACAGGCTTTGGAAACGGTGCAGAGGCTCCTTCCAGTGCTGTGCCAAGCGCACG
GATTAACCCCAGAGCAGGTCGTGGCCATTGCCTCGAATGGAGGGGGCAGACCCGCACTGGAGAGAGACG
