>Addgene plasmid #43742 | IV-AGT | addgene partial sequence | sequence record 62209 | M13-F20 5'-TGTAAAACGACGGCCAGT-3'
CTATAGGGCGAATTGGGCCCTCTAGATGCATGCTCGAGCGGCCGCCAGTGTGATGGATATCTGCAGAATT
CGCCCTTATATAGATGCCGTCCTAGCGCGTCTCGACTCACCCCAGAGCAGGTCGTGGCAATCGCCTCCAA
CATTGGCGGGAAACAGGCACTCGAGACTGTCCAGCGCCTGCTTCCCGTGCTGTGCCAAGCGCACGGCCTC
ACCCCAGAGCAGGTCGTGGCAATCGCGAGCAATAACGGCGGAAAACAGGCTTTGGAAACGGTGCAGAGGC
TCCTTCCAGTGCTGTGCCAAGCGCACGGATTAACCCCAGAGCAGGTCGTGGCCATTGCCTCGAATGGAGG
GGGCAGACCCGCACTGGAGAGAGACGTGGGCACAGGAAAGATACTTAAGGGCGAATTCCAGCACACTGGC
GGCCGTTACTAGTGGATCCGAGCTCGGTACCAAGCTTGATGCATAGCTTGAGTATTCTATAGTGTCACCT
AAATAGCTTGGCGTAATCATGGTCATAGCTGTTTCCTGTGTGAAATTGTTATCCGCTCACAATTCCACAC
AACATACGAGCCGGAAGCATAAAGTGTAAAGCCTGGGGTGCCTAATGAGTGAGCTAACTCACATTAATTG
CGTTGCGCTCACTGCCCGCTTTCCAGTCGGGAAACCTGTCGTGCCAGCTGCATTAATGAATCGGCCAACG
CGCGGGGAGAGGCGGTTTGCGTATTGGGCGCTCTTCCGCTTCCTCGCTCACTGACTCGCTGCGCTCGGTC
GTTCGGCTGCGGCGAGCGGTATCAGCTCACTCAAAGGCGGTAATACGGTTATCCACAGAATCAGGGGATA
ACGCAGGAAAGAACATG
