[The description below was written by a language model from this plasmid's Addgene catalogue record.]
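Description:
IV-AGT is a small bacterial cloning plasmid built on the commercial pCRII-TOPO backbone (about 4 kb without insert), into which a 279 bp synthetic fragment named IV-AGT was introduced by TOPO cloning. It is a high-copy plasmid maintained in E. coli and carries dual selection for ampicillin and kanamycin, as is standard for this backbone. The recorded sequencing primers, T7 on the 5′ side and M13 reverse on the 3′ side, show that the insert sits in the usual TOPO cloning site flanked by these universal priming sites. No feature table accompanies the record, so individual backbone elements such as the origin of replication are not itemised here.

The record gives no description of the insert beyond its name, size and synthetic origin. The plasmid is associated with a TALEN genome-editing system developed for generating human stem cell-based disease models. In that context the name and size are consistent with a pre-assembled block of TAL effector repeats, with "AGT" possibly denoting the three DNA bases recognised and "IV" a position within an ordered assembly. This interpretation is an inference, not something the catalogue fields state. The vector type is listed only as bacterial cloning, and the record lists no promoter driving the insert, no tags and no reporters. The plasmid therefore appears to be a storage and source plasmid for a modular part, from which the fragment would be taken for assembly into a full-length construct, and not a vector for direct use in mammalian cells.
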