Addgene plasmid #43742: IV-AGT
Depositing lab: Chad Cowan & Kiran Musunuru. Depositing organization: Harvard University. Publication: A TALEN Genome-Editing System for Generating Human Stem Cell-Based Disease Models. Ding Q, Lee YK, Schaefer EA, Peters DT, Veres A, Kim K, Kuperwasser N, Motola DL, Meissner TB, Hendriks WT, Trevisan M, Gupta RM, Moisan A, Banks E, Friesen M, Schinzel RT, Xia F, Tang A, Xia Y, Figueroa E, Wann A, Ahfeldt T, Daheron L, Zhang F, Rubin LL, Peng LF, Chung RT, Musunuru K, Cowan CA. Cell Stem Cell. 2012 Dec 12. pii: S1934-5909(12)00645-5. doi: 10.1016/j.stem.2012.11.011. PubMed 23246482.
Backbone
  Vector backbone: pCRII-TOPO
  Backbone manufacturer: Invitrogen
  Backbone size w/o insert (bp): 3973
  Vector type: Bacterial Cloning
Growth in bacteria
  Bacterial resistance: Ampicillin and Kanamycin, 100 & 50 μg/mL
  Growth temperature: 37°C
  Growth strain: Top10
  Copy number: High Copy
Gene/Insert
  Gene/Insert name: IV-AGT
  Species: Synthetic
  Insert size (bp): 279
  Cloning method: TOPO Cloning
  Sequencing primers: 5′ T7; 3′ M13-rev
Terms and licenses: Academic/Nonprofit Terms; Industry Terms: Not Available to Industry
How to cite: IV-AGT was a gift from Chad Cowan & Kiran Musunuru (Addgene plasmid # 43742 ; http://n2t.net/addgene:43742 ; RRID:Addgene_43742)
